Addgene plasmid #218234: piggyFlex
Purpose: (Empty Backbone) A piggyBac transposon-based gRNA expression vector, to allow for genomic integration and stable expression of gRNAs. Contains both antibiotic (puromycin) and fluorophore (GFP) markers.
Depositing lab: Jay Shendure. Depositing organization: University of Washington. Publication: Multiplex, single-cell CRISPRa screening for cell type specific regulatory elements. Chardon FM, McDiarmid TA, Page NF, Daza RM, Martin BK, Domcke S, Regalado SG, Lalanne JB, Calderon D, Li X, Starita LM, Sanders SJ, Ahituv N, Shendure J. Nat Commun. 2024 Sep 18;15(1):8209. doi: 10.1038/s41467-024-52490-4. PubMed 39294132.
Backbone
  Vector backbone: PB-U6-puroEGFP-v4
  Backbone size (bp): 7976
  Vector type: CRISPR
  Selectable markers: Puromycin ; EGFP
Growth in bacteria
  Bacterial resistance: Ampicillin, 100 μg/mL
  Growth temperature: 37°C
  Growth strain: DH5alpha
  Copy number: High Copy
Gene/Insert
  Cloning method: Restriction Enzyme
Terms and licenses: Academic/Nonprofit Terms; Industry Terms: Not Available to Industry
Depositor comments: This vector must be co-transfected with another vector containing the piggybac transposase in order to integrate into the genome. Please visit https://doi.org/10.1101/2023.03.28.534017 for bioRxiv preprint.
How to cite: piggyFlex was a gift from Jay Shendure (Addgene plasmid # 218234 ; http://n2t.net/addgene:218234 ; RRID:Addgene_218234)
