[The description below was written by a language model from this plasmid's Addgene catalogue record and pLannotate feature annotations shown in this document.]
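Description:
piggyFlex is an empty-backbone CRISPR guide RNA expression vector built on a piggyBac transposon (backbone PB-U6-puroEGFP-v4, listed at about 8 kb). It is designed so that a cloned gRNA cassette can be integrated into the genome of target cells and expressed stably rather than transiently. The plasmid carries no transposase of its own, so integration requires co-transfection with a separate piggyBac transposase expression plasmid, which mobilises the segment between the transposon ends into the host genome. Cells that have taken up the transposon can be enriched in two ways, by puromycin selection and by EGFP fluorescence. The backbone name implies a U6 promoter driving the gRNA, but the record does not otherwise describe the promoters, the gRNA scaffold or the cloning site. It notes only that guides are inserted by restriction enzyme cloning.

The available feature table comes from a sequence record of only about 3.9 kb, roughly half the stated plasmid size, and it covers just the bacterial maintenance portion. It annotates a high-copy ColE1/pUC origin, the AmpR β-lactamase gene with its promoter for ampicillin selection in E. coli, and an f1 origin. It also lists pUC-type remnants (lac promoter, operator and CAP site, and lacZα and lacI fragments) and two short fragments matching the phage lambda portal protein gene, which may be stuffer DNA. No piggyBac ends, U6 promoter, puromycin resistance gene or EGFP are annotated there, so those elements rest on the catalogue description alone. The associated work used the vector for multiplexed, single-cell CRISPR activation screens of cell-type-specific regulatory elements.
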