Features (pLannotate 1.2.2; 11 found; start..end, strand, type, name):
    319..786     +  CDS            B (fragment): PORTL_LAMBD - Experimental evidence at protein level: Swiss-Prot protein existence level 1. Forms the portal vertex of the capsid (PubMed:6228056, PubMed:6232391). This portal plays critical roles in head assembly, genome packaging, neck/tail attachment, and genome ejection (Probable). The portal protein multimerizes as a single ring-shaped homododecamer arranged around a central channel (PubMed:6232391). Binds to the terminase subunits to form the packaging machine (PubMed:7799432). From Escherichia phage lambda (Bacteriophage lambda).
    824..840     -  protein_bind   lac operator: The lac repressor binds to the lac operator to inhibit transcription in E. coli. This inhibition can be relieved by adding lactose or isopropyl-β-D-thiogalactopyranoside (IPTG). lac repressor encoded by lacI
    848..878     -  promoter       lac promoter: promoter for the E. coli lac operon
    893..914     -  protein_bind   CAP binding site: CAP binding activates transcription in the presence of cAMP. E. coli catabolite activator protein
    927..1019    -  CDS            lacI (fragment): lac repressor; lacI; The lac repressor binds to the lac operator to inhibit transcription in E. coli. This inhibition can be relieved by adding lactose or isopropyl-β-D-thiogalactopyranoside (IPTG).
   1202..1790    -  rep_origin     ori: high-copy-number ColE1/pMB1/pBR322/pUC origin of replication
   1961..2821    -  CDS            AmpR: β-lactamase; bla; confers resistance to ampicillin, carbenicillin, and related antibiotics
   2822..2926    -  promoter       AmpR promoter: bla
   2979..3407    -  rep_origin     f1 ori (sequence partly withheld): f1 bacteriophage origin of replication; arrow indicates direction of (+) strand synthesis
   3412..3567    -  CDS            lacZα (fragment): LacZα fragment of β-galactosidase; lacZ fragment
   3569..3688    +  CDS            B (fragment): PORTL_LAMBD - Experimental evidence at protein level: Swiss-Prot protein existence level 1. Forms the portal vertex of the capsid (PubMed:6228056, PubMed:6232391). This portal plays critical roles in head assembly, genome packaging, neck/tail attachment, and genome ejection (Probable). The portal protein multimerizes as a single ring-shaped homododecamer arranged around a central channel (PubMed:6232391). Binds to the terminase subunits to form the packaging machine (PubMed:7799432). From Escherichia phage lambda (Bacteriophage lambda).
>Addgene plasmid #218234 | piggyFlex | addgene full sequence | sequence record 432525 | Addgene NGS Result
GATATCTATAACAAGAAAATATATATATAATAAGTTATCACGTAAGTAGAACATGAAATAACAATATAAT
TATCGTATGAGTTAAATCTTAAAAGTCACGTAAAAGATAATCATGCGTCATTTTGACTCACGCGGTCGTT
ATAGTTCAAAATCAGTGACACTTACCGCATTGACAAGCACGCCTCACGGGAGCTCCAAGCGGCGACTGAG
ATGTCCTAAATGCACAGCGACGGATTCGCGCTATTTAGAAAGAGAGAGCAATATTTCAAGAATGCATGCG
TCAATTTTACGCAGACTATCTTTCTAGGGTTAATCTAGCTGCATCAGGATCATATCGTCGGGTCTTTTTT
CCGGCTCAGTCATCGCCCAAGCTGGCGCTATCTGGGCATCGGGGAGGAAGAAGCCCGTGCCTTTTCCCGC
GAGGTTGAAGCGGCATGGAAAGAGTTTGCCGAGGATGACTGCTGCTGCATTGACGTTGAGCGAAAACGCA
CGTTTACCATGATGATTCGGGAAGGTGTGGCCATGCACGCCTTTAACGGTGAACTGTTCGTTCAGGCCAC
CTGGGATACCAGTTCGTCGCGGCTTTTCCGGACACAGTTCCGGATGGTCAGCCCGAAGCGCATCAGCAAC
CCGAACAATACCGGCGACAGCCGGAACTGCCGTGCCGGTGTGCAGATTAATGACAGCGGTGCGGCGCTGG
GATATTACGTCAGCGAGGACGGGTATCCTGGCTGGATGCCGCAGAAATGGACATGGATACCCCGTGAGTT
ACCCGGCGGGCGCGCTTGGCGTAATCATGGTCATAGCTGTTTCCTGTGTGAAATTGTTATCCGCTCACAA
TTCCACACAACATACGAGCCGGAAGCATAAAGTGTAAAGCCTGGGGTGCCTAATGAGTGAGCTAACTCAC
ATTAATTGCGTTGCGCTCACTGCCCGCTTTCCAGTCGGGAAACCTGTCGTGCCAGCTGCATTAATGAATC
GGCCAACGCGCGGGGAGAGGCGGTTTGCGTATTGGGCGCAGATCCGCTTCCTCGCTCACTGACTCGCTGC
GCTCGGTCGTTCGGCTGCGGCGAGCGGTATCAGCTCACTCAAAGGCGGTAATACGGTTATCCACAGAATC
AGGGGATAACGCAGGAAAGAACATGTGAGCAAAAGGCCAGCAAAAGGCCAGGAACCGTAAAAAGGCCGCG
TTGCTGGCGTTTTTCCATAGGCTCCGCCCCCCTGACGAGCATCACAAAAATCGACGCTCAAGTCAGAGGT
GGCGAAACCCGACAGGACTATAAAGATACCAGGCGTTTCCCCCTGGAAGCTCCCTCGTGCGCTCTCCTGT
TCCGACCCTGCCGCTTACCGGATACCTGTCCGCCTTTCTCCCTTCGGGAAGCGTGGCGCTTTCTCATAGC
TCACGCTGTAGGTATCTCAGTTCGGTGTAGGTCGTTCGCTCCAAGCTGGGCTGTGTGCACGAACCCCCCG
TTCAGCCCGACCGCTGCGCCTTATCCGGTAACTATCGTCTTGAGTCCAACCCGGTAAGACACGACTTATC
GCCACTGGCAGCAGCCACTGGTAACAGGATTAGCAGAGCGAGGTATGTAGGCGGTGCTACAGAGTTCTTG
AAGTGGTGGCCTAACTACGGCTACACTAGAAGAACAGTATTTGGTATCTGCGCTCTGCTGAAGCCAGTTA
CCTTCGGAAAAAGAGTTGGTAGCTCTTGATCCGGCAAACAAACCACCGCTGGTAGCGGTGGTTTTTTTGT
TTGCAAGCAGCAGATTACGCGCAGAAAAAAAGGATCTCAAGAAGATCCTTTGATCTTTTCTACGGGGTCT
GACGCTCAGTGGAACGAAAACTCACGTTAAGGGATTTTGGTCATGAGATTATCAAAAAGGATCTTCACCT
AGATCCTTTTAAATTAAAAATGAAGTTTTAAATCAATCTAAAGTATATATGAGTAAACTTGGTCTGACAG
TTACCAATGCTTAATCAGTGAGGCACCTATCTCAGCGATCTGTCTATTTCGTTCATCCATAGTTGCCTGA
CTCCCCGTCGTGTAGATAACTACGATACGGGAGGGCTTACCATCTGGCCCCAGTGCTGCAATGATACCGC
GAGACCCACGCTCACCGGCTCCAGATTTATCAGCAATAAACCAGCCAGCCGGAAGGGCCGAGCGCAGAAG
TGGTCCTGCAACTTTATCCGCCTCCATCCAGTCTATTAATTGTTGCCGGGAAGCTAGAGTAAGTAGTTCG
CCAGTTAATAGTTTGCGCAACGTTGTTGCCATTGCTACAGGCATCGTGGTGTCACGCTCGTCGTTTGGTA
TGGCTTCATTCAGCTCCGGTTCCCAACGATCAAGGCGAGTTACATGATCCCCCATGTTGTGCAAAAAAGC
GGTTAGCTCCTTCGGTCCTCCGATCGTTGTCAGAAGTAAGTTGGCCGCAGTGTTATCACTCATGGTTATG
GCAGCACTGCATAATTCTCTTACTGTCATGCCATCCGTAAGATGCTTTTCTGTGACTGGTGAGTACTCAA
CCAAGTCATTCTGAGAATAGTGTATGCGGCGACCGAGTTGCTCTTGCCCGGCGTCAATACGGGATAATAC
CGCGCCACATAGCAGAACTTTAAAAGTGCTCATCATTGGAAAACGTTCTTCGGGGCGAAAACTCTCAAGG
ATCTTACCGCTGTTGAGATCCAGTTCGATGTAACCCACTCGTGCACCCAACTGATCTTCAGCATCTTTTA
CTTTCACCAGCGTTTCTGGGTGAGCAAAAACAGGAAGGCAAAATGCCGCAAAAAAGGGAATAAGGGCGAC
ACGGAAATGTTGAATACTCATACTCTTCCTTTTTCAATATTATTGAAGCATTTATCAGGGTTATTGTCTC
ATGAGCGGATACATATTTGAATGTATTTAGAAAAATAAACAAATAGGGGTTCCGCGCACATTTCCCCGAA
AAGTGCCACCTAAATTGTAAGCGTTAATATTTTGTTAAAATTCGCGTTAAATTTTTGTTAAATCAGCTCA
TTTTTTAACCAATAGGCCGAAATCGGCAAAATCCCTTATAAATCAAAAGAATAGACCGAGATAGGGT
[37 nt withheld, positions 3078-3114]
AAAGAACGTGGACTCCAACGTCAAAGG
[49 nt withheld, positions 3142-3190]
T
[91 nt withheld, positions 3192-3282]
G
[124 nt withheld, positions 3284-3407]
CCCATTCGCCATTCAGGCTGCGCAACTGTTGGGAAGGGCGATCGGTGCGGGCCTCTTCGCTATTACGCCA
GCTGGCGAAAGGGGGATGTGCTGCAAGGCGATTAAGTTGGGTAACGCCAGGGTTTTCCCAGTCACGACGT
TGTAAAACGACGGCCAGTGAGCGCGCCTCGTTCATTCACGTTTTTGAACCCGTGGAGGACGGGCAGACTC
GCGGTGCAAATGTGTTTTACAGCGTGATGGAGCAGATGAAGATGCTCGACACGCTGCAGAACACGCAGCT
AGATTAACCCTAGAAAGATAATCATATTGTGACGTACGTTAAAGATAATCATGTGTAAAATTGACGCATG
TGTTTTATCGGTCTGTATATCGAGGTTTATTTATTAATTTGAATAGATATTAAGTTTTATTATATTTACA
CTTACATACTAATAATAAATTCAACAAACAATTTATTTATGTTTATTTATTTATTAAAAAAAACAAAAAC
TCAAAATTTCTTCTATAAAGTAACAAAACTTTTATG
